Addgene plasmid #233369: pLKO.1-puro_CMV_NES-Kinprola_PKA-mEGFP
Purpose: CMV driven expression of the PKA activity recorder Kinprola_PKA fused to mEGFP for neuronal expression through lentivirus transduction
Depositing lab: Kai Johnsson. Depositing organization: Max Planck Institute for Medical Research. Publication: Molecular recording of cellular protein kinase activity with chemical labeling. Sun DE, Ng SW, Zheng Y, Xie S, Schwan N, Breuer P, Hoffmann DC, Michel J, Azorin DD, Boonekamp KE, Winkler F, Wick W, Boutros M, Li Y, Johnsson K. Nat Chem Biol. 2025 Jul 10. doi: 10.1038/s41589-025-01949-6. PubMed 40640555.
Backbone
  Vector backbone: pLKO.1
  Backbone size w/o insert (bp): 7709
  Vector type: Lentiviral
  Selectable markers: Puromycin
Growth in bacteria
  Bacterial resistance: Ampicillin, 100 μg/mL
  Growth temperature: 30°C
  Growth strain: NEB Stable
  Copy number: High Copy
Gene/Insert
  Gene/Insert name: NES-Kinprola_PKA-mEGFP
  Species: Synthetic
  Insert size (bp): 2277
  Promoter: CMV
  Tag / fusion protein: NES (N terminal on insert); mEGFP (C terminal on insert)
  Cloning method: Gibson Cloning
Terms and licenses: Academic/Nonprofit Terms; Industry Terms: Not Available to Industry
Depositor comments: Please visit https://doi.org/10.1101/2024.09.11.611894 for bioRxiv preprint.
How to cite: pLKO.1-puro_CMV_NES-Kinprola_PKA-mEGFP was a gift from Kai Johnsson (Addgene plasmid # 233369 ; http://n2t.net/addgene:233369 ; RRID:Addgene_233369)
