[The description below was written by a language model from this plasmid's Addgene catalogue record and pLannotate feature annotations shown in this document.]
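Description:
pLKO.1-puro_CMV_NES-Kinprola_PKA-mEGFP is a roughly 10 kb lentiviral transfer plasmid built on the pLKO.1 backbone. It delivers a genetically encoded recorder of protein kinase A activity into mammalian cells, with neurons named as the intended target. In bacteria it is maintained through a high-copy ColE1/pUC-type origin and ampicillin resistance, and it also carries an f1 origin. The viral portion has a third-generation, self-inactivating layout. An RSV promoter fused to a truncated HIV-1 5' LTR drives genomic RNA production in packaging cells, followed by the Ψ packaging signal, a gag fragment, the RRE for Rev-dependent export, a cPPT/CTS element, and a ΔU3 3' LTR that disables LTR promoter activity after integration. An hPGK promoter driving puromycin N-acetyltransferase allows selection of transduced cells. The U6 promoter native to pLKO.1 is still annotated upstream of the insert, but the table lists no shRNA cassette.

The payload is a synthetic 2.3 kb open reading frame under CMV enhancer/promoter control. It encodes an N-terminal nuclear export signal, which should keep the protein cytosolic, followed by Kinprola_PKA and a C-terminal mEGFP. The annotation shows HaloTag detected as two separate fragments, followed by segments matching yeast RAD53. This is consistent with a split or rearranged HaloTag coupled to a RAD53-derived module, perhaps a phospho-binding domain, although the record does not spell out the mechanism. According to the associated publication title, kinase activity is recorded by chemical labeling, which fits HaloTag's covalent reaction with chloroalkane ligands. The mEGFP fusion provides a constitutive fluorescence readout of expression and localization against which the labeling signal can be compared.
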