Features (pLannotate 1.2.2; 33 found; start..end, strand, type, name):
    529..1128    +  CDS            PuroR: puromycin N-acetyltransferase; pac from Streptomyces alboniger; confers resistance to puromycin
   1171..1254    +  CDS            nef (fragment): NEF_HV1Z2 - Experimental evidence at protein level: Swiss-Prot protein existence level 1. Extracellular Nef protein targets CD4(+) T-lymphocytes for apoptosis by interacting with CXCR4 surface receptors. From Human immunodeficiency virus type 1 group M subtype D (isolate Z2/CDC-Z34) (HIV-1).
   1256..1489    +  LTR            3' LTR (ΔU3): self-inactivating 3' long terminal repeat (LTR) from HIV-1
   1561..1682    +  polyA_signal   SV40 poly(A) signal: SV40 polyadenylation signal
   1722..1857    +  rep_origin     SV40 ori: SV40 origin of replication
   1878..1896    -  promoter       T7 promoter: promoter for bacteriophage T7 RNA polymerase
   1904..2059    +  CDS            lacZα (fragment): LacZα fragment of β-galactosidase; lacZ fragment
   2064..2492    +  rep_origin     f1 ori (sequence partly withheld): f1 bacteriophage origin of replication; arrow indicates direction of (+) strand synthesis
   2545..2649    +  promoter       AmpR promoter: bla
   2650..3510    +  CDS            AmpR: β-lactamase; bla; confers resistance to ampicillin, carbenicillin, and related antibiotics
   3681..4269    +  rep_origin     ori: high-copy-number ColE1/pMB1/pBR322/pUC origin of replication
   4452..4544    +  CDS            lacI (fragment): lac repressor; lacI; The lac repressor binds to the lac operator to inhibit transcription in E. coli. This inhibition can be relieved by adding lactose or isopropyl-β-D-thiogalactopyranoside (IPTG).
   4557..4578    +  protein_bind   CAP binding site: CAP binding activates transcription in the presence of cAMP. E. coli catabolite activator protein
   4593..4623    +  promoter       lac promoter: promoter for the E. coli lac operon
   4631..4647    +  protein_bind   lac operator: The lac repressor binds to the lac operator to inhibit transcription in E. coli. This inhibition can be relieved by adding lactose or isopropyl-β-D-thiogalactopyranoside (IPTG). lac repressor encoded by lacI
   4692..4710    +  promoter       T3 promoter: promoter for bacteriophage T3 RNA polymerase
   4738..4964    +  promoter       RSV promoter: Rous sarcoma virus enhancer/promoter
   4965..5145    +  LTR            5' LTR (truncated): truncated 5' long terminal repeat (LTR) from HIV-1
   5192..5317    +  misc_feature   HIV-1 Ψ: packaging signal of human immunodeficiency virus type 1
   5301..5664    +  CDS            HIV-1 gag (fragment): gag protein from human immunodeficiency virus 1; gag
   5810..6043    +  misc_feature   RRE: The Rev response element (RRE) of HIV-1 allows for Rev-dependent mRNA export from the nucleus to the cytoplasm.
   6420..6520    +  CDS            Rev (fragment): human immunodeficiency virus 1 (HIV-1) Rev protein; rev; enhances nuclear export of unspliced and incompletely spliced viral mRNAs
   6570..6810    +  promoter       U6 promoter: RNA polymerase III promoter for human U6 snRNA
   6880..7242    +  enhancer       CMV enhancer: human cytomegalovirus immediate early enhancer
   7315..7332    -  promoter       CMV promoter (fragment): human cytomegalovirus (CMV) immediate early promoter
   7395..7446    +  promoter       CMVd2 promoter: truncated human cytomegalovirus (CMV) immediate early promoter that yields moderately reduced expression relative to the full-length promoter
   7554..7973    +  CDS            HaloTag® (fragment): modified bacterial dehalogenase that forms covalent bonds with chloroalkane derivatives
   8019..8432    +  CDS            HaloTag® (fragment): modified bacterial dehalogenase that forms covalent bonds with chloroalkane derivatives
   8568..8837    +  CDS            RAD53 (fragment): RAD53_YEAST - Also known as MEC2, SAD1, SPK1. Experimental evidence at protein level: Swiss-Prot protein existence level 1. Controls S-phase checkpoint as well as G1 and G2 DNA damage checkpoints. Phosphorylates proteins on serine, threonine, and tyrosine. Prevents entry into anaphase and mitotic exit after DNA damage via regulation of the Polo kinase CDC5. Seems to be involved in the phosphorylation of RPH1. From Saccharomyces cerevisiae (strain ATCC 204508 / S288c) (Baker's yeast).
   8853..9005    +  CDS            RAD53 (fragment): RAD53_YEAST - Also known as MEC2, SAD1, SPK1. Experimental evidence at protein level: Swiss-Prot protein existence level 1. Controls S-phase checkpoint as well as G1 and G2 DNA damage checkpoints. Phosphorylates proteins on serine, threonine, and tyrosine. Prevents entry into anaphase and mitotic exit after DNA damage via regulation of the Polo kinase CDC5. Seems to be involved in the phosphorylation of RPH1. From Saccharomyces cerevisiae (strain ATCC 204508 / S288c) (Baker's yeast).
   9051..9767    +  CDS            mEGFP: mEGFP is a basic (constitutively fluorescent) green fluorescent protein published in 2002, derived from Aequorea victoria. It has moderate acid sensitivity.
   9815..9932    +  misc_feature   cPPT/CTS: central polypurine tract and central termination sequence of HIV-1
   9981..507     +  promoter       hPGK promoter (across the origin): human phosphoglycerate kinase 1 promoter
>Addgene plasmid #233369 | pLKO.1-puro_CMV_NES-Kinprola_PKA-mEGFP | addgene full sequence | sequence record 466617 | Addgene NGS Result
TTGGGGTTGCGCCTTTTCCAAGGCAGCCCTGGGTTTGCGCAGGGACGCGGCTGCTCTGGGCGTGGTTCCG
GGAAACGCAGCGGCGCCGACCCTGGGTCTCGCACATTCTTCACGTCCGTTCGCAGCGTCACCCGGATCTT
CGCCGCTACCCTTGTGGGCCCCCCGGCGACGCTTCCTGCTCCGCCCCTAAGTCGGGAAGGTTCCTTGCGG
TTCGCGGCGTGCCGGACGTGACAAACGGAAGCCGCACGTCTCACTAGTACCCTCGCAGACGGACAGCGCC
AGGGAGCAATGGCAGCGCGCCGACCGCGATGGGCTGTGGCCAATAGCGGCTGCTCAGCAGGGCGCGCCGA
GAGCAGCGGCCGGGAAGGGGCGGTGCGGGAGGCGGGGTGTGGGGCGGTAGTGTGGGCCCTGTTCCTGCCC
GCGCGGTGTTCCGCATTCTGCAAGCCTCCGGAGCGCACGTCGGCAGTCGGCTCCCTCGTTGACCGAATCA
CCGACCTCTCTCCCCAGGGGGATCCACCGGAGCTTACCATGACCGAGTACAAGCCCACGGTGCGCCTCGC
CACCCGCGACGACGTCCCCAGGGCCGTACGCACCCTCGCCGCCGCGTTCGCCGACTACCCCGCCACGCGC
CACACCGTCGATCCGGACCGCCACATCGAGCGGGTCACCGAGCTGCAAGAACTCTTCCTCACGCGCGTCG
GGCTCGACATCGGCAAGGTGTGGGTCGCGGACGACGGCGCCGCGGTGGCGGTCTGGACCACGCCGGAGAG
CGTCGAAGCGGGGGCGGTGTTCGCCGAGATCGGCCCGCGCATGGCCGAGTTGAGCGGTTCCCGGCTGGCC
GCGCAGCAACAGATGGAAGGCCTCCTGGCGCCGCACCGGCCCAAGGAGCCCGCGTGGTTCCTGGCCACCG
TCGGCGTCTCGCCCGACCACCAGGGCAAGGGTCTGGGCAGCGCCGTCGTGCTCCCCGGAGTGGAGGCGGC
CGAGCGCGCCGGGGTGCCCGCCTTCCTGGAGACCTCCGCGCCCCGCAACCTCCCCTTCTACGAGCGGCTC
GGCTTCACCGTCACCGCCGACGTCGAGGTGCCCGAAGGACCGCGCACCTGGTGCATGACCCGCAAGCCCG
GTGCCTGACGCCCGCCCCACGACCCGCAGCGCCCGACCGAAAGGAGCGCACGACCCCATGCATCGGTACC
TTTAAGACCAATGACTTACAAGGCAGCTGTAGATCTTAGCCACTTTTTAAAAGAAAAGGGGGGACTGGAA
GGGCTAATTCACTCCCAACGAAGACAAGATCTGCTTTTTGCTTGTACTGGGTCTCTCTGGTTAGACCAGA
TCTGAGCCTGGGAGCTCTCTGGCTAACTAGGGAACCCACTGCTTAAGCCTCAATAAAGCTTGCCTTGAGT
GCTTCAAGTAGTGTGTGCCCGTCTGTTGTGTGACTCTGGTAACTAGAGATCCCTCAGACCCTTTTAGTCA
GTGTGGAAAATCTCTAGCAGTAGTAGTTCATGTCATCTTATTATTCAGTATTTATAACTTGCAAAGAAAT
GAATATCAGAGAGTGAGAGGAACTTGTTTATTGCAGCTTATAATGGTTACAAATAAAGCAATAGCATCAC
AAATTTCACAAATAAAGCATTTTTTTCACTGCATTCTAGTTGTGGTTTGTCCAAACTCATCAATGTATCT
TATCATGTCTGGCTCTAGCTATCCCGCCCCTAACTCCGCCCATCCCGCCCCTAACTCCGCCCAGTTCCGC
CCATTCTCCGCCCCATGGCTGACTAATTTTTTTTATTTATGCAGAGGCCGAGGCCGCCTCGGCCTCTGAG
CTATTCCAGAAGTAGTGAGGAGGCTTTTTTGGAGGCCTAGGGACGTACCCAATTCGCCCTATAGTGAGTC
GTATTACGCGCGCTCACTGGCCGTCGTTTTACAACGTCGTGACTGGGAAAACCCTGGCGTTACCCAACTT
AATCGCCTTGCAGCACATCCCCCTTTCGCCAGCTGGCGTAATAGCGAAGAGGCCCGCACCGATCGCCCTT
CCCAACAGTTGCGCAGCCTGAATGGCGAATGGG
[124 nt withheld, positions 2064-2187]
C
[91 nt withheld, positions 2189-2279]
A
[49 nt withheld, positions 2281-2329]
CCTTTGACGTTGGAGTCCACGTTCTTT
[37 nt withheld, positions 2357-2393]
ACCCTATCTCGGTCTATTCTTTTGATTTATAAGGGATTTTGCCGATTTCGGCCTATTGGTTAAAAAATGA
GCTGATTTAACAAAAATTTAACGCGAATTTTAACAAAATATTAACGCTTACAATTTAGGTGGCACTTTTC
GGGGAAATGTGCGCGGAACCCCTATTTGTTTATTTTTCTAAATACATTCAAATATGTATCCGCTCATGAG
ACAATAACCCTGATAAATGCTTCAATAATATTGAAAAAGGAAGAGTATGAGTATTCAACATTTCCGTGTC
GCCCTTATTCCCTTTTTTGCGGCATTTTGCCTTCCTGTTTTTGCTCACCCAGAAACGCTGGTGAAAGTAA
AAGATGCTGAAGATCAGTTGGGTGCACGAGTGGGTTACATCGAACTGGATCTCAACAGCGGTAAGATCCT
TGAGAGTTTTCGCCCCGAAGAACGTTTTCCAATGATGAGCACTTTTAAAGTTCTGCTATGTGGCGCGGTA
TTATCCCGTATTGACGCCGGGCAAGAGCAACTCGGTCGCCGCATACACTATTCTCAGAATGACTTGGTTG
AGTACTCACCAGTCACAGAAAAGCATCTTACGGATGGCATGACAGTAAGAGAATTATGCAGTGCTGCCAT
AACCATGAGTGATAACACTGCGGCCAACTTACTTCTGACAACGATCGGAGGACCGAAGGAGCTAACCGCT
TTTTTGCACAACATGGGGGATCATGTAACTCGCCTTGATCGTTGGGAACCGGAGCTGAATGAAGCCATAC
CAAACGACGAGCGTGACACCACGATGCCTGTAGCAATGGCAACAACGTTGCGCAAACTATTAACTGGCGA
ACTACTTACTCTAGCTTCCCGGCAACAATTAATAGACTGGATGGAGGCGGATAAAGTTGCAGGACCACTT
CTGCGCTCGGCCCTTCCGGCTGGCTGGTTTATTGCTGATAAATCTGGAGCCGGTGAGCGTGGGTCTCGCG
GTATCATTGCAGCACTGGGGCCAGATGGTAAGCCCTCCCGTATCGTAGTTATCTACACGACGGGGAGTCA
GGCAACTATGGATGAACGAAATAGACAGATCGCTGAGATAGGTGCCTCACTGATTAAGCATTGGTAACTG
TCAGACCAAGTTTACTCATATATACTTTAGATTGATTTAAAACTTCATTTTTAATTTAAAAGGATCTAGG
TGAAGATCCTTTTTGATAATCTCATGACCAAAATCCCTTAACGTGAGTTTTCGTTCCACTGAGCGTCAGA
CCCCGTAGAAAAGATCAAAGGATCTTCTTGAGATCCTTTTTTTCTGCGCGTAATCTGCTGCTTGCAAACA
AAAAAACCACCGCTACCAGCGGTGGTTTGTTTGCCGGATCAAGAGCTACCAACTCTTTTTCCGAAGGTAA
CTGGCTTCAGCAGAGCGCAGATACCAAATACTGTTCTTCTAGTGTAGCCGTAGTTAGGCCACCACTTCAA
GAACTCTGTAGCACCGCCTACATACCTCGCTCTGCTAATCCTGTTACCAGTGGCTGCTGCCAGTGGCGAT
AAGTCGTGTCTTACCGGGTTGGACTCAAGACGATAGTTACCGGATAAGGCGCAGCGGTCGGGCTGAACGG
GGGGTTCGTGCACACAGCCCAGCTTGGAGCGAACGACCTACACCGAACTGAGATACCTACAGCGTGAGCT
ATGAGAAAGCGCCACGCTTCCCGAAGGGAGAAAGGCGGACAGGTATCCGGTAAGCGGCAGGGTCGGAACA
GGAGAGCGCACGAGGGAGCTTCCAGGGGGAAACGCCTGGTATCTTTATAGTCCTGTCGGGTTTCGCCACC
TCTGACTTGAGCGTCGATTTTTGTGATGCTCGTCAGGGGGGCGGAGCCTATGGAAAAACGCCAGCAACGC
GGCCTTTTTACGGTTCCTGGCCTTTTGCTGGCCTTTTGCTCACATGTTCTTTCCTGCGTTATCCCCTGAT
TCTGTGGATAACCGTATTACCGCCTTTGAGTGAGCTGATACCGCTCGCCGCAGCCGAACGACCGAGCGCA
GCGAGTCAGTGAGCGAGGAAGCGGAAGAGCGCCCAATACGCAAACCGCCTCTCCCCGCGCGTTGGCCGAT
TCATTAATGCAGCTGGCACGACAGGTTTCCCGACTGGAAAGCGGGCAGTGAGCGCAACGCAATTAATGTG
AGTTAGCTCACTCATTAGGCACCCCAGGCTTTACACTTTATGCTTCCGGCTCGTATGTTGTGTGGAATTG
TGAGCGGATAACAATTTCACACAGGAAACAGCTATGACCATGATTACGCCAAGCGCGCAATTAACCCTCA
CTAAAGGGAACAAAAGCTGGAGCTGCAAGCTTAATGTAGTCTTATGCAATACTCTTGTAGTCTTGCAACA
TGGTAACGATGAGTTAGCAACATGCCTTACAAGGAGAGAAAAAGCACCGTGCATGCCGATTGGTGGAAGT
AAGGTGGTACGATCGTGCCTTATTAGGAAGGCAACAGACGGGTCTGACATGGATTGGACGAACCACTGAA
TTGCCGCATTGCAGAGATATTGTATTTAAGTGCCTAGCTCGATACATAAACGGGTCTCTCTGGTTAGACC
AGATCTGAGCCTGGGAGCTCTCTGGCTAACTAGGGAACCCACTGCTTAAGCCTCAATAAAGCTTGCCTTG
AGTGCTTCAAGTAGTGTGTGCCCGTCTGTTGTGTGACTCTGGTAACTAGAGATCCCTCAGACCCTTTTAG
TCAGTGTGGAAAATCTCTAGCAGTGGCGCCCGAACAGGGACTTGAAAGCGAAAGGGAAACCAGAGGAGCT
CTCTCGACGCAGGACTCGGCTTGCTGAAGCGCGCACGGCAAGAGGCGAGGGGCGGCGACTGGTGAGTACG
CCAAAAATTTTGACTAGCGGAGGCTAGAAGGAGAGAGATGGGTGCGAGAGCGTCAGTATTAAGCGGGGGA
GAATTAGATCGCGATGGGAAAAAATTCGGTTAAGGCCAGGGGGAAAGAAAAAATATAAATTAAAACATAT
AGTATGGGCAAGCAGGGAGCTAGAACGATTCGCAGTTAATCCTGGCCTGTTAGAAACATCAGAAGGCTGT
AGACAAATACTGGGACAGCTACAACCATCCCTTCAGACAGGATCAGAAGAACTTAGATCATTATATAATA
CAGTAGCAACCCTCTATTGTGTGCATCAAAGGATAGAGATAAAAGACACCAAGGAAGCTTTAGACAAGAT
AGAGGAAGAGCAAAACAAAAGTAAGACCACCGCACAGCAAGCGGCCGCTGATCTTCAGACCTGGAGGAGG
AGATATGAGGGACAATTGGAGAAGTGAATTATATAAATATAAAGTAGTAAAAATTGAACCATTAGGAGTA
GCACCCACCAAGGCAAAGAGAAGAGTGGTGCAGAGAGAAAAAAGAGCAGTGGGAATAGGAGCTTTGTTCC
TTGGGTTCTTGGGAGCAGCAGGAAGCACTATGGGCGCAGCGTCAATGACGCTGACGGTACAGGCCAGACA
ATTATTGTCTGGTATAGTGCAGCAGCAGAACAATTTGCTGAGGGCTATTGAGGCGCAACAGCATCTGTTG
CAACTCACAGTCTGGGGCATCAAGCAGCTCCAGGCAAGAATCCTGGCTGTGGAAAGATACCTAAAGGATC
AACAGCTCCTGGGGATTTGGGGTTGCTCTGGAAAACTCATTTGCACCACTGCTGTGCCTTGGAATGCTAG
TTGGAGTAATAAATCTCTGGAACAGATTTGGAATCACACGACCTGGATGGAGTGGGACAGAGAAATTAAC
AATTACACAAGCTTAATACACTCCTTAATTGAAGAATCGCAAAACCAGCAAGAAAAGAATGAACAAGAAT
TATTGGAATTAGATAAATGGGCAAGTTTGTGGAATTGGTTTAACATAACAAATTGGCTGTGGTATATAAA
ATTATTCATAATGATAGTAGGAGGCTTGGTAGGTTTAAGAATAGTTTTTGCTGTACTTTCTATAGTGAAT
AGAGTTAGGCAGGGATATTCACCATTATCGTTTCAGACCCACCTCCCAACCCCGAGGGGACCCGACAGGC
CCGAAGGAATAGAAGAAGAAGGTGGAGAGAGAGACAGAGACAGATCCATTCGATTAGTGAACGGATCTCG
ACGGTATCGATCACGAGACTAGCCTCGAGCGGCCGCCCCCTTCACCGAGGGCCTATTTCCCATGATTCCT
TCATATTTGCATATACGATACAAGGCTGTTAGAGAGATAATTGGAATTAATTTGACTGTAAACACAAAGA
TATTAGTACAAAATACGTGACGTAGAAAGTAATAATTTCTTGGGTAGTTTGCAGTTTTAAAATTATGTTT
TAAAATGGACTATAATATGCTTACCGTAACTTGAAAGTATTTCGATTTCTTGGCTTTATATATCTTGTGG
AAAGGACGAAACACCGGGCGCGATAGCGCTAATAATTTCTCGAGAAATTATTAGCGCTATCGCGCTTTTT
GAATTCAGTTATTAATAGTAATCAATTACGGGGTCATTAGTTCATAGCCCATATATGGAGTTCCGCGTTA
CATAACTTACGGTAAATGGCCCGCCTGGCTGACCGCCCAACGACCCCCGCCCATTGACGTCAATAATGAC
GTATGTTCCCATAGTAACGCCAATAGGGACTTTCCATTGACGTCAATGGGTGGAGTATTTACGGTAAGCT
GCCCACTTGGCAGTACATCAAGTGTATCATATGCCAAGTACGCCCCCTATTGACGTCAATGACGGTAAAT
GGCCCGCCTGGCATTATGCCCAGTACATGACCTTATGGGACTTTCCTACTTGGCAGTACATCTACGTATT
AGTCATCGCTATTACCATGGTGATGCGGTTTTGGCAGTACATCAATGGGCGTGGATAGCGGTTTGACTCA
CGGGGATTTCCAAGTCTCCACCCCATTGACGTCAATGGGAGTTTGTTTTGGCACCAAAATCAACGGGACT
TTCCAAAATGTCGTAAGAACTCCGCCCCATTGACGCAAATGGGCGGTAGGCGTGTACGGTGGGAGGTCTA
TATAAGCAGAGCTGGTTTAGTGAACCGTCAGATCCGCTAGCGCTACCGGTCGCCACCATGCTGCAGAACG
AGCTTGCTCTTAAGTTGGCTGGACTTGATATTAACAAGACTGGAGGTTCTGACGTCGGCCGCAAGCTGAT
CATCGATCAGAACGTTTTTATCGAGGGTACGCTGCCGATGGGTGTCGTCCGCCCGCTGACTGAAGTCGAG
ATGGACCATTACCGCGAGCCGTTCCTGAATCCTGTTGACCGCGAGCCACTGTGGCGCTTCCCAAACGAGC
TGCCAATCGCCGGTGAGCCAGCGAACATCGTCGCGCTGGTCGAAGAATACATGGACTGGCTGCACCAGTC
CCCTGTCCCGAAGCTGCTGTTCTGGGGCACCCCAGGCGTTCTGATCCCACCGGCCGAAGCCGCTCGCCTG
GCCAAAAGCCTGCCTAACTGCAAGGCTGTGGACATCGGCCCGGGTCTGAATCTGCTGCAAGAAGACAACC
CGGACCTGATCGGCAGCGAGATCGCGCGCTGGCTGTCTACTCTGGAGATTGGTGGCACCGGTGGCTCTGG
CGGTACCGGTGGCTCTGGCGGTTCTATCGGTACTGGCTTTCCATTCGACCCCCATTATGTGGAAGTCCTG
GGCGAGCGCATGCACTACGTCGATGTTGGTCCGCGCGATGGCACCCCTGTGCTGTTCCTGCACGGTAACC
CGACCTCCTCCTACGTGTGGCGCAACATCATCCCGCATGTTGCACCGACCCATCGCTGCATTGCTCCAGA
CCTGATCGGTATGGGCAAATCCGACAAACCAGACCTGGGTTATTTCTTCGACGACCACGTCCGCTTCATG
GATGCCTTCATCGAAGCCCTGGGTCTGGAAGAGGTCGTCCTGGTCATTCACGACTGGGGCTCCGCTCTGG
GTTTCCACTGGGCCAAGCGCAATCCAGAGCGCGTCAAAGGTATTGCATTTATGGAGTTCATCCGCCCTAT
CCCGACCTGGGACGAATGGGCTCCGGGTTCTCTGCGTCGCGCCACCCTGGTGGACCCTCCTCCTCCGCCA
CCGCCACCACCGCCGCCGCCGCCACCACCACCTCCTCCGCCTCCTCCACCACCACCGCCACCGCCTCCAC
CACCTGGCGGCAGCGCCTGTGACTATCATTTAGGAAACATTTCAAGACTGTCAAATAAGCATTTCCAAAT
ACTACTAGGAGAAGACGGTAACCTTTTATTGAATGACATTTCCACTAATGGGACCTGGTTAAATGGGCAA
AAAGTCGAGAAGAACAGCTATCAGTTACTGTCTCAAGGTGATGAAATAACCGTTGGTGTAGGCGTGGAAT
CAGATATTTTATCTCTGGTCATTTTCATAAACGACAAATTTAAGCAGTGCCTCGAGCAGAACAAAGTTGA
TCGCGGTGGCGGTATGCATAAGTTTTCTCAAGAACAGATCGGCGAAAACATTGTGTGCAGGGTCATTTGT
ACCACGGGTCAAATTCCCATCCGAGATTTGTCAGCTGATATTTCACAAGTGCTTAAGGAAAAACGATCCA
TAAAGAAAGTTTGGACATTTGGTAGAAACCCAGGTTCTGCCAAGGAGACCTTCCAGGCCTTCCGCAGCGG
AGGTTCTATGGTGAGCAAGGGCGAGGAGCTGTTCACCGGGGTGGTGCCCATCCTGGTCGAGCTGGACGGC
GACGTAAACGGCCACAAGTTCAGCGTGTCCGGCGAGGGCGAGGGCGATGCCACCTACGGCAAGCTGACCC
TGAAGTTCATCTGCACCACCGGCAAGCTGCCCGTGCCCTGGCCCACCCTCGTGACCACCCTGACCTACGG
CGTGCAGTGCTTCAGCCGCTACCCCGACCACATGAAGCAGCACGACTTCTTCAAGTCCGCCATGCCCGAA
GGCTACGTCCAGGAGCGCACCATCTTCTTCAAGGACGACGGCAACTACAAGACCCGCGCCGAGGTGAAGT
TCGAGGGCGACACCCTGGTGAACCGCATCGAGCTGAAGGGCATCGACTTCAAGGAGGACGGCAACATCCT
GGGGCACAAGCTGGAGTACAACTACAACAGCCACAACGTCTATATCATGGCCGACAAGCAGAAGAACGGC
ATCAAGGTGAACTTCAAGATCCGCCACAACATCGAGGACGGCAGCGTGCAGCTCGCCGACCACTACCAGC
AGAACACCCCCATCGGCGACGGCCCCGTGCTGCTGCCCGACAACCACTACCTGAGCACCCAGTCCAAACT
GAGCAAAGACCCCAACGAGAAGCGCGATCACATGGTCCTGCTGGAGTTCGTGACCGCCGCCGGGATCACT
CTCGGCATGGACGAGCTGTACAAGTAAAATTAATTCTCGACCTCGAGACAAATGGCAGTATTCATCCACA
ATTTTAAAAGAAAAGGGGGGATTGGGGGGTACAGTGCAGGGGAAAGAATAGTAGACATAATAGCAACAGA
CATACAAACTAAAGAATTACAAAAACAAATTACAAAAATTCAAAATTTTCGGGTTTATTACAGGGACAGC
AGAGATCCACTTTGGCCGCGGCTCGAGGGGG
